>Addgene plasmid #47578 | pGEX-4T-1 3xHA-MKK7a1-EE | addgene partial sequence | sequence record 69714 | pGEX5
AATCGGAATCTGGTTCCGCGTGGATCTATGTACCCATACGATGTTCCAGATTACGCTTACCCATACGATG
TTCCAGATTACGCTTACCCATACGATGTTCCAGATTACGCTGGATCCATGCTGGGGCTCCCATCAACCTT
GTTCACACCGCGCAGTATGGAGAGCATCGAGATTGACCAGAAGCTGCAGGAGATCATGAAGCAGACAGGG
TACCTGACTATCGGGGGCCAGCGTTATCAGGCAGAAATCAATGACTTGGAGAACTTGGGTGAGATGGGCA
GTGGTACCTGTGGTCAGGTGTGGAAGATGCGGTTCCGGAAGACAGGCCACATCATTGCTGTTAAGCAAAT
GCGGCGCTCTGGGAACAAGGAAGAGAATAAGCGCATTTTGATGGACCTGGATGTAGTACTCAAGAGCCAT
GACTGCCCTTACATCGTTCAGTGCTTTGGCACCTTCATCACCAACACAGACGTCTTTATTGCCATGGAGC
TCATGGGCACATGTGCAGAGAAGCTGAAGAAACGAATGCAGGGCCCCATTCCAGAGCGAATCCTGGGCAA
GATGACTGTGGCGATTGTGAAAGCACTGTACTATCTGAAGGAGAAGCATGGCGTCATCCATCGCGATGTC
AAACCCTCCAACATCCTGCTAGATGAGCGGGGCCAGATCAAGCTCTGTGACTTTGGCATCAGTGGCCGCC
TTGTTGACGAAAAAGCCAAAGAACGGAGTGCTGGCTGTGCTGCCTATATGGCTCCCGAGCGCATCGACCC
TCCAGATCCCACCAAGCCTGACTATGACATCCGAGCTGATGTGTGGAGCCTGGGCATCTCACTGGTGGAG
CTGGCAACAGGACAGTTCCCCTATAAGAACTGCAAGACGGACTTTGAGGTCCTCACCAAAGTCCTACAGG
AAGAGCCCCCACTCCTGCCTGGTCACATGGGCTTCTCAGGGGACTTCCAGTCATTTGTCAAAGACTGCCT
TACTAA
