>Addgene plasmid #47578 | pGEX-4T-1 3xHA-MKK7a1-EE | addgene partial sequence | sequence record 69715 | pGEX3
GCGCGAGGCAGATCGTCAGTCAGTCACGATGCGGCCGCTCGAGTCGACCTACCTGAAGAAGGGCAGATGG
TGCTGACTCAGGACTCCACTAGTCCTTGGGGACTCGGTCTTCGCCATGACATCCTTAAACCAGGACGCGA
CATCCACCTCGAGTATCTCATAGTGCTTGATGAAGCTGTGTTCAAGTAGCTTATTATACTTTGGTCTCTT
CCTGTGATCTTTAGTAAGGCAGTCTTTGACAAATGACTGGAAGTCCCCTGAGAAGCCCATGTGACCAGGC
AGGAGTGGGGGCTCTTCCTGTAGGACTTTGGTGAGGACCTCAAAGTCCGTCTTGCAGTTCTTATAGGGGA
ACTGTCCTGTTGCCAGCTCCACCAGTGAGATGCCCAGGCTCCACACATCAGCTCGGATGTCATAGTCAGG
CTTGGTGGGATCTGGAGGGTCGATGCGCTCGGGAGCCATATAGGCAGCACAGCCAGCACTCCGTTCTTTG
GCTTTTTCGTCAACAAGGCGGCCACTGATGCCAAAGTCACAGAGCTTGATCTGGCCCCGCTCATCTAGCA
GGATGTTGGAGGGTTTGACATCGCGATGGATGACGCCATGCTTCTCCTTCAGATAGTACAGTGCTTTCAC
AATCGCCACAGTCATCTTGCCCAGGATTCGCTCTGGAATGGGGCCCTGCATTCGTTTCTTCAGCTTCTCT
GCACATGTGCCCATGAGCTCCATGGCAATAAAGACGTCTGTGTTGGTGATGAAGGTGCCAAAGCACTGAA
CGATGTAAGGGCAGTCATGGCTCTTGAGTACTACATCCAGGTCCATCAAAATGCGCTTATTCTCTTCCTT
GTTCCCAGAGCGCCGCATTTGCTTAA
