[The description below was written by a language model from this plasmid's Addgene catalogue record.]
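Description:
pGEX-4T-1 3xHA-MKK7a1-EE is a bacterial expression plasmid of about 6.1 kb, built on the pGEX-4T-1 backbone for producing a GST fusion protein in E. coli. It is selected with ampicillin and is recorded as low copy, with BL21 listed as the growth strain, consistent with its role as a protein production construct. The backbone was modified by inserting a 3xHA epitope tag at the BamHI site, regenerating BamHI downstream of the tag and adding a unique HindIII site between BamHI and EcoRI. The modification note calls the tag "3xFlag" at one point, but the construct name, purpose and tag fields all say 3xHA. No feature table is provided and the record does not name the promoter. pGEX vectors generally drive the GST fusion from an IPTG-inducible tac promoter, and the 4T series carries a thrombin cleavage site after GST.

The insert is a roughly 1 kb fragment of mouse Map2k7 (MKK7, also called MEK7 or JNKK2), the alpha-1 form, corresponding to residues 73–420 of the reference sequence. It was cloned between BamHI and SalI, both of which are retained. Two substitutions, Ser271 to Glu and Thr275 to Glu, give the "EE" designation. The record describes this variant as constitutively active, and acidic substitutions of this kind typically mimic activating phosphorylation. The encoded protein is GST-3xHA-MKK7a1-EE, with both tags N-terminal, so GST permits glutathione affinity purification and the HA epitopes permit immunodetection or capture. Part of the plasmid was derived from an earlier deposited plasmid. It was deposited with work on a high-throughput assay for phosphoprotein-specific phosphatase activity in cell extracts, although the record does not spell out the role of the recombinant active kinase in that assay.
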