Addgene plasmid #47578: pGEX-4T-1 3xHA-MKK7a1-EE
Purpose: Bacterial expression plasmid for GST-3xHA-tagged constitutively active MKK7a1
Depositing lab: Kevin Janes. Depositing organization: University of Virginia. Publication: A high-throughput assay for phosphoprotein-specific phosphatase activity in cellular extracts. Bose AK, Janes KA. Mol Cell Proteomics. 2013 Mar;12(3):797-806. doi: 10.1074/mcp.O112.024059. Epub 2012 Dec 11. PubMed 23233447.
Backbone
  Vector backbone: pGEX-4T-1
  Backbone manufacturer: Amersham
  Backbone size w/o insert (bp): 5062
  Total vector size (bp): 6103
  Modifications to backbone: 3xHA tag inserted at BamHI site of pGEX-4T-1, regenerating the BamHI site downstream of 3xFlag, with a unique HindIII site added between the BamHI and EcoRI sites of pGEX-4T-1.
  Vector type: Bacterial Expression
Growth in bacteria
  Bacterial resistance: Ampicillin, 100 μg/mL
  Growth temperature: 37°C
  Growth strain: BL21
  Copy number: Low Copy
Gene/Insert
  Gene/Insert name: MKK7a1-EE (alt names: Map2k7; Mek7)
  Species: M. musculus (mouse)
  Insert size (bp): 1041
  Mutation: Residues 73-420 of RefSeq sequence. Ser271 to Glu, Thr275 to Glu.
  GenBank ID: NM_001042557
  Entrez Gene: Map2k7 (a.k.a. 5930412N11Rik, JNKK 2, Jnkk, Jnkk2, MAPKK 7, MEK 7, Mapkk7, Mek7, Mkk7, Prkm, Prkmk7, sek, sek2)
  Tag / fusion protein: GST (N terminal on backbone); 3xHA (N terminal on backbone)
  Cloning method: Restriction Enzyme; 5′ cloning site BamHI (not destroyed); 3′ cloning site SalI (not destroyed)
  Sequencing primers: 5′ pGEX 5'; 3′ pGEX 3'
Resource information
  A portion of this plasmid was derived from a plasmid made by: Addgene plasmid #14540.
Terms and licenses: Academic/Nonprofit Terms; Industry Terms: Not Available to Industry
How to cite: pGEX-4T-1 3xHA-MKK7a1-EE was a gift from Kevin Janes (Addgene plasmid # 47578 ; http://n2t.net/addgene:47578 ; RRID:Addgene_47578)
